>Addgene plasmid #244255 | pAAVLINKv1-pCALM1-Cre-3'-GRIN2B-FLAG | depositor full sequence | sequence record 481012 | pAAVLINKv1-pCALM1-Cre-3'-GRIN2B-FLAG sequence 6184 bps
CCTGCAGGCAGCTGCGCGCTCGCTCGCTCACTGAGGCCGCCCGGGCAAAGCCCGGGCGTCGGGCGACCTT
TGGTCGCCCGGCCTCAGTGAGCGAGCGAGCGCGCAGAGAGGGAGTGGCCAACTCCATCACTAGGGGTTCC
TGCGGCCGCACGCGTCGCTCTGCGCGAGGCGGCTCCGCCGCGGCGGAGGGATACGGCGCACCATATATAT
ATCGCGGGGCGCAGACTCGCGCTCCGGCAGTGGTGCTGGGAGTGTCGTGGACGCCGTGCCGTTACTCGTA
CGCCACCATGTCCAATTTACTGACCGTACACCAAAATTTGCCTGCATTACCGGTCGATGCAACGAGTGAT
GAGGTTCGCAAGAACCTGATGGACATGTTCAGGGATCGCCAGGCGTTTTCTGAGCATACCTGGAAAATGC
TTCTGTCCGTTTGCCGGTCGTGGGCGGCATGGTGCAAGTTGAATAACCGGAAATGGTTTCCCGCAGAACC
TGAAGATGTTCGCGATTATCTTCTATATCTTCAGGCGCGCGGTCTGGCAGTAAAAACTATCCAGCAACAT
TTGGGCCAGCTAAACATGCTTCATCGTCGGTCCGGGCTGCCACGACCAAGTGACAGCAATGCTGTTTCAC
TGGTTATGCGGCGGATCCGAAAAGAAAACGTTGATGCCGGTGAACGTGCAAAACAGGCTCTAGCGTTCGA
ACGCACTGATTTCGACCAGGTTCGTTCACTCATGGAAAATAGCGATCGCTGCCAGGATATACGTAATCTG
GCATTTCTGGGGATTGCTTATAACACCCTGTTACGTATAGCCGAAATTGCCAGGATCAGGGTTAAAGATA
TCTCACGTACTGACGGTGGGAGAATGTTAATCCATATTGGCAGAACGAAAACGCTGGTTAGCACCGCAGG
TGTAGAGAAGGCACTTAGCCTGGGGGTAACTAAACTGGTCGAGCGATGGATTTCCGTCTCTGGTGTAGCT
GATGATCCGAATAACTACCTGTTTTGCCGGGTCAGAAAAAATGGTGTTGCCGCGCCATCTGCCACCAGCC
AGCTATCAACTCGCGCCCTGGAAGGGATTTTTGAAGCAACTCATCGATTGATTTACGGCGCTAAGGATGA
CTCTGGTCAGAGATACCTGGCCTGGTCTGGACACAGTGCCCGTGTCGGAGCCGCGCGAGATATGGCCCGC
GCTGGAGTTTCAATACCGGAGATCATGCAAGCTGGTGGCTGGACCAATGTAAATATTGTAATGAACTATA
TCCGTAACCTGGATAGTGAAACAGGGGCAATGGTGCGCCTGCTGGAAGATGGCGATTAGGTAAGTATCAA
GGTTACAAGACAGGTTTAAGGAGACCAATAACTAGTATAACTTCGTATAGGATACTTTATAGCAATTTAT
GAAACTGGGCTTGTCGAGACAGAGAAGACTCTTGCGTTTCTGATAGGCACCTATTGGTCTTACTGACATC
CACTTTGCCTTTCTCTCCACAGGTCCATCAGCAAGAAGCCCCTGGACATCGGCCTCCCCTCCTCCAAGCA
CAGCCAGCTCAGTGACCTGTACGGCAAATTCTCCTTCAAGAGCGACCGCTACAGTGGCCACGACGACTTG
ATCCGCTCCGATGTCTCTGACATCTCAACCCACACCGTCACCTATGGGAACATCGAGGGCAATGCCGCCA
AGAGGCGTAAGCAGCAATATAAGGACAGCCTGAAGAAGCGGCCTGCCTCGGCCAAGTCCCGCAGGGAGTT
TGACGAGATCGAGCTGGCCTACCGTCGCCGACCGCCCCGCTCCCCTGACCACAAGCGCTACTTCAGGGAC
AAGGAAGGGCTACGGGACTTCTACCTGGACCAGTTCCGAACAAAGGAGAACTCACCCCACTGGGAGCACG
TAGACCTGACCGACATCTACAAGGAGCGGAGTGATGACTTTAAGCGCGACTCCGTCAGCGGAGGAGGGCC
CTGTACCAACAGGTCTCACATCAAGCACGGGACGGGCGACAAACACGGCGTGGTCAGCGGGGTACCTGCA
CCTTGGGAGAAGAACCTGACCAACGTGGAGTGGGAGGACCGGTCCGGGGGCAACTTCTGCCGCAGCTGTC
CCTCCAAGCTGCACAACTACTCCACGACGGTGACGGGTCAGAACTCGGGCAGGCAGGCGTGCATCCGGTG
TGAGGCTTGCAAGAAAGCAGGCAACCTGTATGACATCAGTGAGGACAACTCCCTGCAGGAACTGGACCAG
CCGGCTGCCCCAGTGGCGGTGACGTCAAACGCCTCCACCACTAAGTACCCTCAGAGCCCGACTAATTCCA
AGGCCCAGAAGAAGAACCGGAACAAACTGCGCCGGCAGCACTCCTACGACACCTTCGTGGACCTGCAGAA
GGAAGAAGCCGCCCTGGCCCCGCGCAGCGTAAGCCTGAAAGACAAGGGCCGATTCATGGATGGGAGCCCC
TACGCCCACATGTTTGAGATGTCAGCTGGCGAGAGCACCTTTGCCAACAACAAGTCCTCAGTGCCCACTG
CCGGACATCACCACCACAACAACCCCGGCGGCGGGTACATGCTCAGCAAGTCGCTCTACCCTGACCGGGT
CACGCAAAACCCTTTCATCCCCACTTTTGGGGACGACCAGTGCTTGCTCCATGGCAGCAAATCCTACTTC
TTCAGGCAGCCCACGGTGGCGGGGGCGTCGAAAGCCAGGCCGGACTTCCGGGCCCTTGTCACCAACAAGC
CGGTGGTCTCGGCCCTTCATGGGGCCGTGCCAGCCCGTTTCCAGAAGGACATCTGTATAGGGAACCAGTC
CAACCCCTGTGTGCCTAACAACAAAAACCCCAGGGCTTTCAATGGCTCCAGCAATGGGCATGTTTATGAG
AAACTTTCTAGTATTGAGTCTGATGTCTGTACAGACTACAAAGACCATGACGGTGATTATAAAGATCATG
ACATCGACTACAAGGATGACGATGACAAGTAACTCGAGATAATCAACCTCTGGATTACAAAATTTGTGAA
AGATTGACTGGTATTCTTAACTATGTTGCTCCTTTTACGCTATGTGGATACGCTGCTTTAATGCCTTTGT
ATCATGCTATTGCTTCCCGTATGGCTTTCATTTTCTCCTCCTTGTATAAATCCTGGTTAGTTCTTGCCAC
GGCGGAACTCATCGCCGCCTGCCTTGCCCGCTGCTGGACAGGGGCTCGGCTGTTGGGCACTGACAATTCC
GTGGTGTTTATTTGTGAAATTTGTGATGCTATTGCTTTATTTGTAACCATCTAGCTTTATTTGTGAAATT
TGTGATGCTATTGCTTTATTTGTAACCATTATAAGCTGCAATAAACAAGTTAACAACAACAATTGCATTC
ATTTTATGTTTCAGGTTCAGGGGGAGATGTGGGAGGTTTTTTAAAGATCTGGAGACCGGTGTGGCACGTG
CGGACCGAGCGGCCGCAGGAACCCCTAGTGATGGAGTTGGCCACTCCCTCTCTGCGCGCTCGCTCGCTCA
CTGAGGCCGGGCGACCAAAGGTCGCCCGACGCCCGGGCTTTGCCCGGGCGGCCTCAGTGAGCGAGCGAGC
GCGCAGCTGCCTGCAGGGGCGCCTGATGCGGTATTTTCTCCTTACGCATCTGTGCGGTATTTCACACCGC
ATA
[142 nt withheld, positions 3644-3785]
C
[141 nt withheld, positions 3787-3927]
CCTTTGACGTTGGAGTCCACGTTCTTT
[37 nt withheld, positions 3955-3991]
ACCCTATCTCGGGCTATTCTTTTGATTTATAAGGGATTTTGCCGATTTCGGCCTATTGGTTAAAAAATGA
GCTGATTTAACAAAAATTTAACGCGAATTTTAACAAAATATTAACGTTTACAATTTTATGGTGCACTCTC
AGTACAATCTGCTCTGATGCCGCATAGTTAAGCCAGCCCCGACACCCGCCAACACCCGCTGACGCGCCCT
GACGGGCTTGTCTGCTCCCGGCATCCGCTTACAGACAAGCTGTGACCGTCTCCGGGAGCTGCATGTGTCA
GAGGTTTTCACCGTCATCACCGAAACGCGCGAGACGAAAGGGCCTCGTGATACGCCTATTTTTATAGGTT
AATGTCATGATAATAATGGTTTCTTAGACGTCAGGTGGCACTTTTCGGGGAAATGTGCGCGGAACCCCTA
TTTGTTTATTTTTCTAAATACATTCAAATATGTATCCGCTCATGAGACAATAACCCTGATAAATGCTTCA
ATAATATTGAAAAAGGAAGAGTATGAGTATTCAACATTTCCGTGTCGCCCTTATTCCCTTTTTTGCGGCA
TTTTGCCTTCCTGTTTTTGCTCACCCAGAAACGCTGGTGAAAGTAAAAGATGCTGAAGATCAGTTGGGTG
CACGAGTGGGTTACATCGAACTGGATCTCAACAGCGGTAAGATCCTTGAGAGTTTTCGCCCCGAAGAACG
TTTTCCAATGATGAGCACTTTTAAAGTTCTGCTATGTGGCGCGGTATTATCCCGTATTGACGCCGGGCAA
GAGCAACTCGGTCGCCGCATACACTATTCTCAGAATGACTTGGTTGAGTACTCACCAGTCACAGAAAAGC
ATCTTACGGATGGCATGACAGTAAGAGAATTATGCAGTGCTGCCATAACCATGAGTGATAACACTGCGGC
CAACTTACTTCTGACAACGATCGGAGGACCGAAGGAGCTAACCGCTTTTTTGCACAACATGGGGGATCAT
GTAACTCGCCTTGATCGTTGGGAACCGGAGCTGAATGAAGCCATACCAAACGACGAGCGTGACACCACGA
TGCCTGTAGCAATGGCAACAACGTTGCGCAAACTATTAACTGGCGAACTACTTACTCTAGCTTCCCGGCA
ACAATTAATAGACTGGATGGAGGCGGATAAAGTTGCAGGACCACTTCTGCGCTCGGCCCTTCCGGCTGGC
TGGTTTATTGCTGATAAATCTGGAGCCGGTGAGCGTGGGTCTCGCGGTATCATTGCAGCACTGGGGCCAG
ATGGTAAGCCCTCCCGTATCGTAGTTATCTACACGACGGGGAGTCAGGCAACTATGGATGAACGAAATAG
ACAGATCGCTGAGATAGGTGCCTCACTGATTAAGCATTGGTAACTGTCAGACCAAGTTTACTCATATATA
CTTTAGATTGATTTAAAACTTCATTTTTAATTTAAAAGGATCTAGGTGAAGATCCTTTTTGATAATCTCA
TGACCAAAATCCCTTAACGTGAGTTTTCGTTCCACTGAGCGTCAGACCCCGTAGAAAAGATCAAAGGATC
TTCTTGAGATCCTTTTTTTCTGCGCGTAATCTGCTGCTTGCAAACAAAAAAACCACCGCTACCAGCGGTG
GTTTGTTTGCCGGATCAAGAGCTACCAACTCTTTTTCCGAAGGTAACTGGCTTCAGCAGAGCGCAGATAC
CAAATACTGTCCTTCTAGTGTAGCCGTAGTTAGGCCACCACTTCAAGAACTCTGTAGCACCGCCTACATA
CCTCGCTCTGCTAATCCTGTTACCAGTGGCTGCTGCCAGTGGCGATAAGTCGTGTCTTACCGGGTTGGAC
TCAAGACGATAGTTACCGGATAAGGCGCAGCGGTCGGGCTGAACGGGGGGTTCGTGCACACAGCCCAGCT
TGGAGCGAACGACCTACACCGAACTGAGATACCTACAGCGTGAGCTATGAGAAAGCGCCACGCTTCCCGA
AGGGAGAAAGGCGGACAGGTATCCGGTAAGCGGCAGGGTCGGAACAGGAGAGCGCACGAGGGAGCTTCCA
GGGGGAAACGCCTGGTATCTTTATAGTCCTGTCGGGTTTCGCCACCTCTGACTTGAGCGTCGATTTTTGT
GATGCTCGTCAGGGGGGCGGAGCCTATGGAAAAACGCCAGCAACGCGGCCTTTTTACGGTTCCTGGCCTT
TTGCTGGCCTTTTGCTCACATGT
Features (pLannotate 1.2.2; 19 found; start..end, strand, type, name):
      1..141     -  repeat_region  AAV2 ITR: inverted terminal repeat of adeno-associated virus serotype 2 inverted
    288..1316    +  CDS            cre: RECR_BPP1 - Experimental evidence at protein level: Swiss-Prot protein existence level 1. Catalyzes site-specific recombination between two 34-base- pair LOXP sites. Its role is to maintain the phage genome as a monomeric unit-copy plasmid in the lysogenic state. From Escherichia phage P1 (Bacteriophage P1).
   1320..1360    +  intron         chimeric intron (fragment): chimera between introns from human β-globin and immunoglobulin heavy chain genes
   1367..1391    +  protein_bind   lox2272 (fragment): Cre-mediated recombination occurs in the 8-bp core sequence (GGATACTT). lox2272 sites are compatible with each other, but incompatible with loxP or loxN sites (Lee and Saito, 1988). Cre recombinase
   1401..1492    +  intron         chimeric intron (fragment): chimera between introns from human β-globin and immunoglobulin heavy chain genes
   1491..2897    +  CDS            GRIN2B (fragment): NMDE2_HUMAN - Also known as NMDAR2B. Experimental evidence at protein level: Swiss-Prot protein existence level 1. Component of NMDA receptor complexes that function as heterotetrameric, ligand-gated ion channels with high calcium permeability and voltage-dependent sensitivity to magnesium. Channel activation requires binding of the neurotransmitter glutamate to the epsilon subunit, glycine binding to the zeta subunit, plus membrane depolarization to eliminate channel inhibition by Mg(2+) (PubMed:8768735, PubMed:26919761, PubMed:26875626, PubMed:28126851). Sensitivity to glutamate and channel
   2904..2969    +  CDS            3xFLAG: three tandem FLAG® epitope tags, followed by an enterokinase cleavage site
   2981..3138    +  misc_feature   WPRE (fragment): woodchuck hepatitis virus posttranscriptional regulatory element
   3144..3228    +  misc_feature   WPRE (fragment): woodchuck hepatitis virus posttranscriptional regulatory element
   3227..3270    -  polyA_signal   SV40 poly(A) signal (fragment): SV40 polyadenylation signal
   3274..3341    -  polyA_signal   SV40 poly(A) signal (fragment): SV40 polyadenylation signal
   3447..3587    +  repeat_region  AAV2 ITR: inverted terminal repeat of adeno-associated virus serotype 2 inverted
   3592..3643    -  misc_feature   bom (fragment): basis of mobility region from pBR322
   3662..4042    +  rep_origin     M13 ori (sequence partly withheld): M13 bacteriophage origin of replication; arrow indicates direction of (+) strand synthesis
   4118..4167    -  misc_feature   bom (fragment): basis of mobility region from pBR322
   4269..4304    -  CDS            rop (fragment): Rop protein, which maintains plasmids at low copy number; rop
   4399..4503    +  promoter       AmpR promoter: bla
   4504..5364    +  CDS            AmpR: β-lactamase; bla; confers resistance to ampicillin, carbenicillin, and related antibiotics
   5535..6123    +  rep_origin     ori: high-copy-number ColE1/pMB1/pBR322/pUC origin of replication
