>Addgene plasmid #244255 | pAAVLINKv1-pCALM1-Cre-3'-GRIN2B-FLAG | addgene full sequence | sequence record 491388 | Addgene NGS Result
CCTGCAGGCAGCTGCGCGCTCGCTCGCTCACTGAGGCCGCCCGGGCGTCGGGCGACCTTTGGTCGCCCGG
CCTCAGTGAGCGAGCGAGCGCGCAGAGAGGGAGTGGCCAACTCCATCACTAGGGGTTCCTGCGGCCGCAC
GCGTCGCTCTGCGCGAGGCGGCTCCGCCGCGGCGGAGGGATACGGCGCACCATATATATATCGCGGGGCG
CAGACTCGCGCTCCGGCAGTGGTGCTGGGAGTGTCGTGGACGCCGTGCCGTTACTCGTACGCCACCATGT
CCAATTTACTGACCGTACACCAAAATTTGCCTGCATTACCGGTCGATGCAACGAGTGATGAGGTTCGCAA
GAACCTGATGGACATGTTCAGGGATCGCCAGGCGTTTTCTGAGCATACCTGGAAAATGCTTCTGTCCGTT
TGCCGGTCGTGGGCGGCATGGTGCAAGTTGAATAACCGGAAATGGTTTCCCGCAGAACCTGAAGATGTTC
GCGATTATCTTCTATATCTTCAGGCGCGCGGTCTGGCAGTAAAAACCATCCAGCAACATTTGGGCCAGCT
AAACATGCTTCATCGTCGGTCCGGGCTGCCACGACCAAGTGACAGCAATGCTGTTTCACTGGTTATGCGG
CGGATCCGAAAAGAAAACGTTGATGCCGGTGAACGTGCAAAACAGGCTCTAGCGTTCGAACGCACTGATT
TCGACCAGGTTCGTTCACTCATGGAAAATAGCGATCGCTGCCAGGATATACGTAATCTGGCATTTCTGGG
GATTGCTTATAACACCCTGTTACGTATAGCCGAAATTGCCAGGATCAGGGTTAAAGATATCTCACGTACT
GACGGTGGGAGAATGTTAATCCATATTGGCAGAACGAAAACGCTGGTTAGCACCGCAGGTGTAGAGAAGG
CACTTAGCCTGGGGGTAACTAAACTGGTCGAGCGATGGATTTCCGTCTCTGGTGTAGCTGATGATCCGAA
TAACTACCTGTTTTGCCGGGTCAGAAAAAATGGTGTTGCCGCGCCATCTGCCACCAGCCAGCTATCAACT
CGCGCCCTGGAAGGGATTTTTGAAGCAACTCATCGATTGATTTACGGCGCTAAGGATGACTCTGGTCAGA
GATACCTGGCCTGGTCTGGACACAGTGCCCGTGTCGGAGCCGCGCGAGATATGGCCCGCGCTGGAGTTTC
AATACCGGAGATCATGCAAGCTGGTGGCTGGACCAATGTAAATATTGTAATGAACTATATCCGTAACCTG
GATAGTGAAACAGGGGCAATGGTGCGCCTGCTGGAAGATGGCGATTAGGTAAGTATCAAGGTTACAAGAC
AGGTTTAAGGAGACCAATAACTAGTATAACTTCGTATAGGATACTTTATAGCAATTTATGAAACTGGGCT
TGTCGAGACAGAGAAGACTCTTGCGTTTCTGATAGGCACCTATTGGTCTTACTGACATCCACTTTGCCTT
TCTCTCCACAGGTCCATCAGCAAGAAGCCCCTGGACATCGGCCTCCCCTCCTCCAAGCACAGCCAGCTCA
GTGACCTGTACGGCAAATTCTCCTTCAAGAGCGACCGCTACAGTGGCCACGACGACTTGATCCGCTCCGA
TGTCTCTGACATCTCAACCCACACCGTCACCTATGGGAACATCGAGGGCAATGCCGCCAAGAGGCGTAAG
CAGCAATATAAGGACAGCCTGAAGAAGCGGCCTGCCTCGGCCAAGTCCCGCAGGGAGTTTGACGAGATCG
AGCTGGCCTACCGTCGCCGACCGCCCCGCTCCCCTGACCACAAGCGCTACTTCAGGGACAAGGAAGGGCT
ACGGGACTTCTACCTGGACCAGTTCCGAACAAAGGAGAACTCACCCCACTGGGAGCACGTAGACCTGACC
GACATCTACAAGGAGCGGAGTGATGACTTTAAGCGCGACTCCGTCAGCGGAGGAGGGCCCTGTACCAACA
GGTCTCACATCAAGCACGGGACGGGCGACAAACACGGCGTGGTCAGCGGGGTACCTGCACCTTGGGAGAA
GAACCTGACCAACGTGGAGTGGGAGGACCGGTCCGGGGGCAACTTCTGCCGCAGCTGTCCCTCCAAGCTG
CACAACTACTCCACGACGGTGACGGGTCAGAACTCGGGCAGGCAGGCGTGCATCCGGTGTGAGGCTTGCA
AGAAAGCAGGCAACCTGTATGACATCAGTGAGGACAACTCCCTGCAGGAACTGGACCAGCCGGCTGCCCC
AGTGGCGGTGACGTCAAACGCCTCCACCACTAAGTACCCTCAGAGCCCGACTAATTCCAAGGCCCAGAAG
AAGAACCGGAACAAACTGCGCCGGCAGCACTCCTACGACACCTTCGTGGACCTGCAGAAGGAAGAAGCCG
CCCTGGCCCCGCGCAGCGTAAGCCTGAAAGACAAGGGCCGATTCATGGATGGGAGCCCCTACGCCCACAT
GTTTGAGATGTCAGCTGGCGAGAGCACCTTTGCCAACAACAAGTCCTCAGTGCCCACTGCCGGACATCAC
CACCACAACAACCCCGGCGGCGGGTACATGCTCAGCAAGTCGCTCTACCCTGACCGGGTCACGCAAAACC
CTTTCATCCCCACTTTTGGGGACGACCAGTGCTTGCTCCATGGCAGCAAATCCTACTTCTTCAGGCAGCC
CACGGTGGCGGGGGCGTCGAAAGCCAGGCCGGACTTCCGGGCCCTTGTCACCAACAAGCCGGTGGTCTCG
GCCCTTCATGGGGCCGTGCCAGCCCGTTTCCAGAAGGACATCTGTATAGGGAACCAGTCCAACCCCTGTG
TGCCTAACAACAAAAACCCCAGGGCTTTCAATGGCTCCAGCAATGGGCATGTTTATGAGAAACTTTCTAG
TATTGAGTCTGATGTCTGTACAGACTACAAAGACCATGACGGTGATTATAAAGATCATGACATCGACTAC
AAGGATGACGATGACAAGTAACTCGAGATAATCAACCTCTGGATTACAAAATTTGTGAAAGATTGACTGG
TATTCTTAACTATGTTGCTCCTTTTACGCTATGTGGATACGCTGCTTTAATGCCTTTGTATCATGCTATT
GCTTCCCGTATGGCTTTCATTTTCTCCTCCTTGTATAAATCCTGGTTAGTTCTTGCCACGGCGGAACTCA
TCGCCGCCTGCCTTGCCCGCTGCTGGACAGGGGCTCGGCTGTTGGGCACTGACAATTCCGTGGTGTTTAT
TTGTGAAATTTGTGATGCTATTGCTTTATTTGTAACCATCTAGCTTTATTTGTGAAATTTGTGATGCTAT
TGCTTTATTTGTAACCATTATAAGCTGCAATAAACAAGTTAACAACAACAATTGCATTCATTTTATGTTT
CAGGTTCAGGGGGAGATGTGGGAGGTTTTTTAAAGATCTGGAGACCGGTGTGGCACGTGCGGACCGAGCG
GCCGCAGGAACCCCTAGTGATGGAGTTGGCCACTCCCTCTCTGCGCGCTCGCTCGCTCACTGAGGCCGGG
CGACCAAAGGTCGCCCGACGCCCGGGCTTTGCCCGGGCGGCCTCAGTGAGCGAGCGAGCGCGCAGCTGCC
TGCAGGGGCGCCTGATGCGGTATTTTCTCCTTACGCATCTGTGCGGTATTTCACACCGCATA
[95 nt withheld, positions 3633-3727]
T
[46 nt withheld, positions 3729-3774]
C
[141 nt withheld, positions 3776-3916]
CCTTTGACGTTGGAGTCCACGTTCTTT
[37 nt withheld, positions 3944-3980]
ACTCTATCTCGGGCTATTCTTTTGATTTATAAGGGATTTTGCCGATTTCGGTCTATTGGTTAAAAAATGA
GCTGATTTAACAAAAATTTAACGCGAATTTTAACAAAATATTAACGTTTACAATTTTATGGTGCACTCTC
AGTACAATCTGCTCTGATGCCGCATAGTTAAGCCAGCCCCGACACCCGCCAACACCCGCTGACGCGCCCT
GACGGGCTTGTCTGCTCCCGGCATCCGCTTACAGACAAGCTGTGACCGTCTCCGGGAGCTGCATGTGTCA
GAGGTTTTCACCGTCATCACCGAAACGCGCGAGACGAAAGGGCCTCGTGATACGCCTATTTTTATAGGTT
AATGTCATGATAATAATGGTTTCTTAGACGTCAGGTGGCACTTTTCGGGGAAATGTGCGCGGAACCCCTA
TTTGTTTATTTTTCTAAATACATTCAAATATGTATCCGCTCATGAGACAATAACCCTGATAAATGCTTCA
ATAATATTGAAAAAGGAAGAGTATGAGTATTCAACATTTCCGTGTCGCCCTTATTCCCTTTTTTGCGGCA
TTTTGCCTTCCTGTTTTTGCTCACCCAGAAACGCTGGTGAAAGTAAAAGATGCTGAAGATCAGTTGGGTG
CACGAGTGGGTTACATCGAACTGGATCTCAACAGCGGTAAGATCCTTGAGAGTTTTCGCCCCGAAGAACG
TTTTCCAATGATGAGCACTTTTAAAGTTCTGCTATGTGGCGCGGTATTATCCCGTATTGACGCCGGGCAA
GAGCAACTCGGTCGCCGCATACACTATTCTCAGAATGACTTGGTTGAGTACTCACCAGTCACAGAAAAGC
ATCTTACGGATGGCATGACAGTAAGAGAATTATGCAGTGCTGCCATAACCATGAGTGATAACACTGCGGC
CAACTTACTTCTGACAACGATCGGAGGACCGAAGGAGCTAACCGCTTTTTTGCACAACATGGGGGATCAT
GTAACTCGCCTTGATCGTTGGGAACCGGAGCTGAATGAAGCCATACCAAACGACGAGCGTGACACCACGA
TGCCTGTAGCAATGGCAACAACGTTGCGCAAACTATTAACTGGCGAACTACTTACTCTAGCTTCCCGGCA
ACAATTAATAGACTGGATGGAGGCGGATAAAGTTGCAGGACCACTTCTGCGCTCGGCCCTTCCGGCTGGC
TGGTTTATTGCTGATAAATCTGGAGCCGGTGAGCGTGGGTCTCGCGGTATCATTGCAGCACTGGGGCCAG
ATGGTAAGCCCTCCCGTATCGTAGTTATCTACACGACGGGGAGTCAGGCAACTATGGATGAACGAAATAG
ACAGATCGCTGAGATAGGTGCCTCACTGATTAAGCATTGGTAACTGTCAGACCAAGTTTACTCATATATA
CTTTAGATTGATTTAAAACTTCATTTTTAATTTAAAAGGATCTAGGTGAAGATCCTTTTTGATAATCTCA
TGACCAAAATCCCTTAACGTGAGTTTTCGTTCCACTGAGCGTCAGACCCCGTAGAAAAGATCAAAGGATC
TTCTTGAGATCCTTTTTTTCTGCGCGTAATCTGCTGCTTGCAAACAAAAAAACCACCGCTACCAGCGGTG
GTTTGTTTGCCGGATCAAGAGCTACCAACTCTTTTTCCGAAGGTAACTGGCTTCAGCAGAGCGCAGATAC
CAAATACTGTTCTTCTAGTGTAGCCGTAGTTAGGCCACCACTTCAAGAACTCTGTAGCACCGCCTACATA
CCTCGCTCTGCTAATCCTGTTACCAGTGGCTGCTGCCAGTGGCGATAAGTCGTGTCTTACCGGGTTGGAC
TCAAGACGATAGTTACCGGATAAGGCGCAGCGGTCGGGCTGAACGGGGGGTTCGTGCACACAGCCCAGCT
TGGAGCGAACGACCTACACCGAACTGAGATACCTACAGCGTGAGCTATGAGAAAGCGCCACGCTTCCCGA
AGGGAGAAAGGCGGACAGGTATCCGGTAAGCGGCAGGGTCGGAACAGGAGAGCGCACGAGGGAGCTTCCA
GGGGGAAACGCCTGGTATCTTTATAGTCCTGTCGGGTTTCGCCACCTCTGACTTGAGCGTCGATTTTTGT
GATGCTCGTCAGGGGGGCGGAGCCTATGGAAAAACGCCAGCAACGCGGCCTTTTTACGGTTCCTGGCCTT
TTGCTGGCCTTTTGCTCACATGT
Features (pLannotate 1.2.2; 20 found; start..end, strand, type, name):
     12..39      +  repeat_region  AAV2 ITR (fragment): inverted terminal repeat of adeno-associated virus serotype 2 inverted
     68..95      +  repeat_region  AAV2 ITR (fragment): inverted terminal repeat of adeno-associated virus serotype 2 inverted
    277..1305    +  CDS            cre: RECR_BPP1 - Experimental evidence at protein level: Swiss-Prot protein existence level 1. Catalyzes site-specific recombination between two 34-base- pair LOXP sites. Its role is to maintain the phage genome as a monomeric unit-copy plasmid in the lysogenic state. From Escherichia phage P1 (Bacteriophage P1).
   1309..1349    +  intron         chimeric intron (fragment): chimera between introns from human β-globin and immunoglobulin heavy chain genes
   1356..1380    +  protein_bind   lox2272 (fragment): Cre-mediated recombination occurs in the 8-bp core sequence (GGATACTT). lox2272 sites are compatible with each other, but incompatible with loxP or loxN sites (Lee and Saito, 1988). Cre recombinase
   1390..1481    +  intron         chimeric intron (fragment): chimera between introns from human β-globin and immunoglobulin heavy chain genes
   1480..2886    +  CDS            GRIN2B (fragment): NMDE2_HUMAN - Also known as NMDAR2B. Experimental evidence at protein level: Swiss-Prot protein existence level 1. Component of NMDA receptor complexes that function as heterotetrameric, ligand-gated ion channels with high calcium permeability and voltage-dependent sensitivity to magnesium. Channel activation requires binding of the neurotransmitter glutamate to the epsilon subunit, glycine binding to the zeta subunit, plus membrane depolarization to eliminate channel inhibition by Mg(2+) (PubMed:8768735, PubMed:26919761, PubMed:26875626, PubMed:28126851). Sensitivity to glutamate and channel
   2893..2958    +  CDS            3xFLAG: three tandem FLAG® epitope tags, followed by an enterokinase cleavage site
   2970..3127    +  misc_feature   WPRE (fragment): woodchuck hepatitis virus posttranscriptional regulatory element
   3133..3217    +  misc_feature   WPRE (fragment): woodchuck hepatitis virus posttranscriptional regulatory element
   3216..3259    -  polyA_signal   SV40 poly(A) signal (fragment): SV40 polyadenylation signal
   3263..3330    -  polyA_signal   SV40 poly(A) signal (fragment): SV40 polyadenylation signal
   3436..3576    +  repeat_region  AAV2 ITR: inverted terminal repeat of adeno-associated virus serotype 2 inverted
   3581..3632    -  misc_feature   bom (fragment): basis of mobility region from pBR322
   3651..4106    +  rep_origin     f1 ori (sequence partly withheld): f1 bacteriophage origin of replication; arrow indicates direction of (+) strand synthesis
   4107..4156    -  misc_feature   bom (fragment): basis of mobility region from pBR322
   4258..4293    -  CDS            rop (fragment): Rop protein, which maintains plasmids at low copy number; rop
   4388..4492    +  promoter       AmpR promoter: bla
   4493..5353    +  CDS            AmpR: β-lactamase; bla; confers resistance to ampicillin, carbenicillin, and related antibiotics
   5524..6112    +  rep_origin     ori: high-copy-number ColE1/pMB1/pBR322/pUC origin of replication
