[The description below was written by a language model from this plasmid's Addgene catalogue record and pLannotate feature annotations shown in this document.]
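Description:
pAAVLINKv1-pCALM1-Cre-3'-GRIN2B-FLAG is an AAV transfer plasmid built on the pAAV-MCS2 backbone. It serves as the 3' half of a two-vector AAVLINK set for delivering human GRIN2B (the GluN2B subunit of the NMDA receptor), a coding sequence too large to fit comfortably in a single AAV genome along with its regulatory elements. The plasmid is about 6.2 kb and is propagated in E. coli through a high-copy ColE1/pUC-type origin with ampicillin selection (AmpR under its own promoter). An f1/M13 phage origin is also present. The depositor sequence shows two complete AAV2 inverted terminal repeats flanking the cargo. In the repository's sequencing result the left ITR appears only as short fragments, which may reflect the difficulty of reading through ITRs or a partial deletion.

Between the ITRs, a Cre recombinase open reading frame comes first. The catalogue lists pCALM1 as the promoter, but it is not annotated in the feature tables; the short unannotated stretch upstream of Cre is presumably where it lies. Cre is followed by a chimeric β-globin/immunoglobulin intron that is interrupted by a lox2272-type site annotated only as a partial match. Next come a C-terminal fragment of GRIN2B fused to 3xFLAG, a shortened WPRE and an SV40 polyadenylation signal. The layout suggests that Cre expressed from this vector recombines the lox site with a matching site on the partner 5' vector. This would join the two genomes so that the lox scar sits inside an intron and is spliced out, giving a full-length, FLAG-tagged GRIN2B transcript. The record does not describe the 5' partner and refers to the publication for the corresponding vectors.
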