Addgene plasmid #244255: pAAVLINKv1-pCALM1-Cre-3'-GRIN2B-FLAG
Purpose: 3' AAVLINK plasmid for GRIN2B expression
Depositing lab: Zhonghua Lu. Depositing organization: Shenzhen Institute of Advanced Technology (SIAT), Chinese Academy of Sciences. Publication: AAVLINK: A potent DNA-recombination method for large cargo delivery in gene therapy. Lin J, Lin Y, Liu N, Cao W, Zhang J, Wen S, Zhang Y, Liao W, Hong Z, Lin Y, Liu Q, Liu H, Li Q, Chen B, Li M, Luo Z, Yang L, Yang Y, Zheng SH, Wang Y, Chu H, Hu Y, Qin Y, Luo BX, Tian S, Chen Y, Yan T, Yang L, Wang H, Liu T, Jiang Y, Lu Z. Cell. 2026 Feb 5;189(3):969-986.e17. doi: 10.1016/j.cell.2025.12.039. Epub 2026 Jan 27. PubMed 41605211.
Backbone
  Vector backbone: pAAV-MCS2
  Backbone manufacturer: Steve Jackson (Addgene # 46954)
  Vector type: AAV
Growth in bacteria
  Bacterial resistance: Ampicillin, 100 μg/mL
  Growth temperature: 37°C
  Growth strain: NEB Stable
  Copy number: High Copy
Gene/Insert
  Gene/Insert name: GRIN2B
  Species: H. sapiens (human)
  Entrez Gene: GRIN2B (a.k.a. DEE27, EIEE27, GluN2B, MRD6, NMDAR2B, NR2B, NR3, hNR3)
  Promoter: pCALM1
  Tag / fusion protein: FLAG (C terminal on insert)
  Cloning method: Restriction Enzyme; 5′ cloning site unknown (unknown if destroyed)
Terms and licenses: Academic/Nonprofit Terms; Industry Terms: Not Available to Industry
Depositor comments: See publication for corresponding AAV Link vectors.
How to cite: pAAVLINKv1-pCALM1-Cre-3'-GRIN2B-FLAG was a gift from Zhonghua Lu (Addgene plasmid # 244255 ; http://n2t.net/addgene:244255 ; RRID:Addgene_244255)
